>Addgene plasmid #74603 | pHR-mCherry-p2A-LIC1 C-terminal half | depositor full sequence | sequence record 141268 | pHR-mCherry-p2A-LIC1 C-terminal half sequence 10195 bps
CGATACCGTCGACCTCGAGGGAATTAATTCGAGCTCGGTACCTTTAAGACCAATGACTTACAAGGCAGCT
GTAGATCTTAGCCACTTTTTAAAAGAAAAGGGGGGACTGGAAGGGCTAATTCACTCCCAACGAAGACAAG
ATCTGCTTTTTGCTTGTACTGGGTCTCTCTGGTTAGACCAGATCTGAGCCTGGGAGCTCTCTGGCTAACT
AGGGAACCCACTGCTTAAGCCTCAATAAAGCTTGCCTTGAGTGCTTCAAGTAGTGTGTGCCCGTCTGTTG
TGTGACTCTGGTAACTAGAGATCCCTCAGACCCTTTTAGTCAGTGTGGAAAATCTCTAGCAGCATCTAGA
ATTAATTCCGTGTATTCTATAGTGTCACCTAAATCGTATGTGTATGATACATAAGGTTATGTATTAATTG
TAGCCGCGTTCTAACGACAATATGTACAAGCCTAATTGTGTAGCATCTGGCTTACTGAAGCAGACCCTAT
CATCTCTCTCGTAAACTGCCGTCAGAGTCGGTTTGGTTGGACGAACCTTCTGAGTTTCTGGTAACGCCGT
CCCGCACCCGGAAATGGTCAGCGAACCAATCAGCAGGGTCATCGCTAGCCAGATCCTCTACGCCGGACGC
ATCGTGGCCGGCATCACCGGCGCCACAGGTGCGGTTGCTGGCGCCTATATCGCCGACATCACCGATGGGG
AAGATCGGGCTCGCCACTTCGGGCTCATGAGCGCTTGTTTCGGCGTGGGTATGGTGGCAGGCCCCGTGGC
CGGGGGACTGTTGGGCGCCATCTCCTTGCATGCACCATTCCTTGCGGCGGCGGTGCTCAACGGCCTCAAC
CTACTACTGGGCTGCTTCCTAATGCAGGAGTCGCATAAGGGAGAGCGTCGAATGGTGCACTCTCAGTACA
ATCTAGCTCTGATGCCGCATAGTTAAGCCAGCCCCGACACCCGCCAACACCCGCTGACGCGCCCTGACGG
GCTTGTCTGCTCCCGGCATCCGCTTACAGACAAGCTGTGACCGTCTCCGGGAGCTGCATGTGTCAGAGGT
TTTCACCGTCATCACCGAAACGCGCGAGACGAAAGGGCCTCGTGATACGCCTATTTTTATAGGTTAATGT
CATGATAATAATGGTTTCTTAGACGTCAGGTGGCACTTTTCGGGGAAATGTGCGCGGAACCCCTATTTGT
TTATTTTTCTAAATACATTCAAATATGTATCCGCTCATGAGACAATAACCCTGATAAATGCTTCAATAAT
ATTGAAAAAGGAAGAGTATGAGTATTCAACATTTCCGTGTCGCCCTTATTCCCTTTTTTGCGGCATTTTG
CCTTCCTGTTTTTGCTCACCCAGAAACGCTGGTGAAAGTAAAAGATGCTGAAGATCAGTTGGGTGCACGA
GTGGGTTACATCGAACTGGATCTCAACAGCGGTAAGATCCTTGAGAGTTTTCGCCCCGAAGAACGTTTTC
CAATGATGAGCACTTTTAAAGTTCTGCTATGTGGCGCGGTATTATCCCGTATTGACGCCGGGCAAGAGCA
ACTCGGTCGCCGCATACACTATTCTCAGAATGACTTGGTTGAGTACTCACCAGTCACAGAAAAGCATCTT
ACGGATGGCATGACAGTAAGAGAATTATGCAGTGCTGCCATAACCATGAGTGATAACACTGCGGCCAACT
TACTTCTGACAACGATCGGAGGACCGAAGGAGCTAACCGCTTTTTTGCACAACATGGGGGATCATGTAAC
TCGCCTTGATCGTTGGGAACCGGAGCTGAATGAAGCCATACCAAACGACGAGCGTGACACCACGATGCCT
GTAGCAATGGCAACAACGTTGCGCAAACTATTAACTGGCGAACTACTTACTCTAGCTTCCCGGCAACAAT
TAATAGACTGGATGGAGGCGGATAAAGTTGCAGGACCACTTCTGCGCTCGGCCCTTCCGGCTGGCTGGTT
TATTGCTGATAAATCTGGAGCCGGTGAGCGTGGGTCTCGCGGTATCATTGCAGCACTGGGGCCAGATGGT
AAGCCCTCCCGTATCGTAGTTATCTACACGACGGGGAGTCAGGCAACTATGGATGAACGAAATAGACAGA
TCGCTGAGATAGGTGCCTCACTGATTAAGCATTGGTAACTGTCAGACCAAGTTTACTCATATATACTTTA
GATTGATTTAAAACTTCATTTTTAATTTAAAAGGATCTAGGTGAAGATCCTTTTTGATAATCTCATGACC
AAAATCCCTTAACGTGAGTTTTCGTTCCACTGAGCGTCAGACCCCGTAGAAAAGATCAAAGGATCTTCTT
GAGATCCTTTTTTTCTGCGCGTAATCTGCTGCTTGCAAACAAAAAAACCACCGCTACCAGCGGTGGTTTG
TTTGCCGGATCAAGAGCTACCAACTCTTTTTCCGAAGGTAACTGGCTTCAGCAGAGCGCAGATACCAAAT
ACTGTCCTTCTAGTGTAGCCGTAGTTAGGCCACCACTTCAAGAACTCTGTAGCACCGCCTACATACCTCG
CTCTGCTAATCCTGTTACCAGTGGCTGCTGCCAGTGGCGATAAGTCGTGTCTTACCGGGTTGGACTCAAG
ACGATAGTTACCGGATAAGGCGCAGCGGTCGGGCTGAACGGGGGGTTCGTGCACACAGCCCAGCTTGGAG
CGAACGACCTACACCGAACTGAGATACCTACAGCGTGAGCTATGAGAAAGCGCCACGCTTCCCGAAGGGA
GAAAGGCGGACAGGTATCCGGTAAGCGGCAGGGTCGGAACAGGAGAGCGCACGAGGGAGCTTCCAGGGGG
AAACGCCTGGTATCTTTATAGTCCTGTCGGGTTTCGCCACCTCTGACTTGAGCGTCGATTTTTGTGATGC
TCGTCAGGGGGGCGGAGCCTATGGAAAAACGCCAGCAACGCGGCCTTTTTACGGTTCCTGGCCTTTTGCT
GGCCTTTTGCTCACATGTTCTTTCCTGCGTTATCCCCTGATTCTGTGGATAACCGTATTACCGCCTTTGA
GTGAGCTGATACCGCTCGCCGCAGCCGAACGACCGAGCGCAGCGAGTCAGTGAGCGAGGAAGCGGAAGAG
CGCCCAATACGCAAACCGCCTCTCCCCGCGCGTTGGCCGATTCATTAATGCAGCTGTGGAATGTGTGTCA
GTTAGGGTGTGGAAAGTCCCCAGGCTCCCCAGCAGGCAGAAGTATGCAAAGCATGCATCTCAATTAGTCA
GCAACCAGGTGTGGAAAGTCCCCAGGCTCCCCAGCAGGCAGAAGTATGCAAAGCATGCATCTCAATTAGT
CAGCAACCATAGTCCCGCCCCTAACTCCGCCCATCCCGCCCCTAACTCCGCCCAGTTCCGCCCATTCTCC
GCCCCATGGCTGACTAATTTTTTTTATTTATGCAGAGGCCGAGGCCGCCTCGGCCTCTGAGCTATTCCAG
AAGTAGTGAGGAGGCTTTTTTGGAGGCCTAGGCTTTTGCAAAAAGCTTGGACACAAGACAGGCTTGCGAG
ATATGTTTGAGAATACCACTTTATCCCGCGTCAGGGAGAGGCAGTGCGTAAAAAGACGCGGACTCATGTG
AAATACTGGTTTTTAGTGCGCCAGATCTCTATAATCTCGCGCAACCTATTTTCCCCTCGAACACTTTTTA
AGCCGTAGATAAACAGGCTGGGACACTTCACATGAGCGAAAAATACATCGTCACCTGGGACATGTTGCAG
ATCCATGCACGTAAACTCGCAAGCCGACTGATGCCTTCTGAACAATGGAAAGGCATTATTGCCGTAAGCC
GTGGCGGTCTGTACCGGGTGCGTTACTGGCGCGTGAACTGGGTATTCGTCATGTCGATACCGTTTGTATT
TCCAGCTACGATCACGACAACCAGCGCGAGCTTAAAGTGCTGAAACGCGCAGAAGGCGATGGCGAAGGCT
TCATCGTTATTGATGACCTGGTGGATACCGGTGGTACTGCGGTTGCGATTCGTGAAATGTATCCAAAAGC
GCACTTTGTCACCATCTTCGCAAAACCGGCTGGTCGTCCGCTGGTTGATGACTATGTTGTTGATATCCCG
CAAGATACCTGGATTGAACAGCCGTGGGATATGGGCGTCGTATTCGTCCCGCCAATCTCCGGTCGCTAAT
CTTTTCAACGCCTGGCACTGCCGGGCGTTGTTCTTTTTAACTTCAGGCGGGTTACAATAGTTTCCAGTAA
GTATTCTGGAGGCTGCATCCATGACACAGGCAAACCTGAGCGAAACCCTGTTCAAACCCCGCTTTAAACA
TCCTGAAACCTCGACGCTAGTCCGCCGCTTTAATCACGGCGCACAACCGCCTGTGCAGTCGGCCCTTGAT
GGTAAAACCATCCCTCACTGGTATCGCATGATTAACCGTCTGATGTGGATCTGGCGCGGCATTGACCCAC
GCGAAATCCTCGACGTCCAGGCACGTATTGTGATGAGCGATGCCGAACGTACCGACGATGATTTATACGA
TACGGTGATTGGCTACCGTGGCGGCAACTGGATTTATGAGTGGGCCCCGGATCTTTGTGAAGGAACCTTA
CTTCTGTGGTGTGACATAATTGGACAAACTACCTACAGAGATTTAAAGCTCTAAGGTAAATATAAAATTT
TTAAGTGTATAATGTGTTAAACTACTGATTCTAATTGTTTGTGTATTTTAGATTCCAACCTATGGAACTG
ATGAATGGGAGCAGTGGTGGAATGCCTTTAATGAGGAAAACCTGTTTTGCTCAGAAGAAATGCCATCTAG
TGATGATGAGGCTACTGCTGACTCTCAACATTCTACTCCTCCAAAAAAGAAGAGAAAGGTAGAAGACCCC
AAGGACTTTCCTTCAGAATTGCTAAGTTTTTTGAGTCATGCTGTGTTTAGTAATAGAACTCTTGCTTGCT
TTGCTATTTACACCACAAAGGAAAAAGCTGCACTGCTATACAAGAAAATTATGGAAAAATATTCTGTAAC
CTTTATAAGTAGGCATAACAGTTATAATCATAACATACTGTTTTTTCTTACTCCACACAGGCATAGAGTG
TCTGCTATTAATAACTATGCTCAAAAATTGTGTACCTTTAGCTTTTTAATTTGTAAAGGGGTTAATAAGG
AATATTTGATGTATAGTGCCTTGACTAGAGATCATAATCAGCCATACCACATTTGTAGAGGTTTTACTTG
CTTTAAAAAACCTCCCACACCTCCCCCTGAACCTGAAACATAAAATGAATGCAATTGTTGTTGTTAACTT
GTTTATTGCAGCTTATAATGGTTACAAATAAAGCAATAGCATCACAAATTTCACAAATAAAGCATTTTTT
TCACTGCATTCTAGTTGTGGTTTGTCCAAACTCATCAATGTATCTTATCATGTCTGGATCAACTGGATAA
CTCAAGCTAACCAAAATCATCCCAAACTTCCCACCCCATACCCTATTACCACTGCCAATTACCTAGTGGT
TTCATTTACTCTAAACCTGTGATTCCTCTGAATTATTTTCATTTTAAAGAAATTGTATTTGTTAAATATG
TACTACAAACTTAGTAGTTGGAAGGGCTAATTCACTCCCAAAGAAGACAAGATATCCTTGATCTGTGGAT
CTACCACACACAAGGCTACTTCCCTGATTAGCAGAACTACACACCAGGGCCAGGGGTCAGATATCCACTG
ACCTTTGGATGGTGCTACAAGCTAGTACCAGTTGAGCCAGATAAGGTAGAAGAGGCCAATAAAGGAGAGA
ACACCAGCTTGTTACACCCTGTGAGCCTGCATGGGATGGATGACCCGGAGAGAGAAGTGTTAGAGTGGAG
GTTTGACAGCCGCCTAGCATTTCATCACGTGGCCCGAGAGCTGCATCCGGAGTACTTCAAGAACTGCTGA
TATCGAGCTTGCTACAAGGGACTTTCCGCTGGGGACTTTCCAGGGAGGCGTGGCCTGGGCGGGACTGGGG
AGTGGCGAGCCCTCAGATCCTGCATATAAGCAGCTGCTTTTTGCCTGTACTGGGTCTCTCTGGTTAGACC
AGATCTGAGCCTGGGAGCTCTCTGGCTAACTAGGGAACCCACTGCTTAAGCCTCAATAAAGCTTGCCTTG
AGTGCTTCAAGTAGTGTGTGCCCGTCTGTTGTGTGACTCTGGTAACTAGAGATCCCTCAGACCCTTTTAG
TCAGTGTGGAAAATCTCTAGCAGTGGCGCCCGAACAGGGACTTGAAAGCGAAAGGGAAACCAGAGGAGCT
CTCTCGACGCAGGACTCGGCTTGCTGAAGCGCGCACGGCAAGAGGCGAGGGGCGGCGACTGGTGAGTACG
CCAAAAATTTTGACTAGCGGAGGCTAGAAGGAGAGAGATGGGTGCGAGAGCGTCAGTATTAAGCGGGGGA
GAATTAGATCGCGATGGGAAAAAATTCGGTTAAGGCCAGGGGGAAAGAAAAAATATAAATTAAAACATAT
AGTATGGGCAAGCAGGGAGCTAGAACGATTCGCAGTTAATCCTGGCCTGTTAGAAACATCAGAAGGCTGT
AGACAAATACTGGGACAGCTACAACCATCCCTTCAGACAGGATCAGAAGAACTTAGATCATTATATAATA
CAGTAGCAACCCTCTATTGTGTGCATCAAAGGATAGAGATAAAAGACACCAAGGAAGCTTTAGACAAGAT
AGAGGAAGAGCAAAACAAAAGTAAGACCACCGCACAGCAAGCGGCCGGTGATCTTCAGACCTGGACGATA
TATATGAGGGACAATTGGAGAAGTGAATTATATAAATATAAAGTAGTAAAAATTGAACCATTAGGAGTAG
CACCCACCAAGGCAAAGAGAAGAGTGGTGCAGAGAGAAAAAAGAGCAGTGGGAATAGGAGCTTTGTTCCT
TGGGTTCTTGGGAGCAGCAGGAAGCACTATGGGCGCAGCGTCAATGACGCTGACGGTACAGGCCAGACAA
TTATTGTCTGGTATAGTGCAGCAGCAGAACAATTTGCTGAGGGCTATTGAGGCGCAACAGCATCTGTTGC
AACTCACAGTCTGGGGCATCAAGCAGCTCCAGGCAAGAATCCTGGCTGTGGAAAGATACCTAAAGGATCA
ACAGCTCCTGGGGATTTGGGGTTGCTCTGGAAAACTCATTTGCACCACTGCTGTGCCTTGGAATGCTAGT
TGGAGTAATAAATCTCTGGAACAGATTTGGAATCACACGACCTGGATGGAGTGGGACAGAGAAATTAACA
ATTACACAAGCTTAATACACTCCTTAATTGAAGAATCGCAAAACCAGCAAGAAAAGAATGAACAAGAATT
ATTGGAATTAGATAAATGGGCAAGTTTGTGGAATTGGTTTAACATAACAAATTGGCTGTGGTATATAAAA
TTATTCATAATGATAGTAGGAGGCTTGGTAGGTTTAAGAATAGTTTTTGCTGTACTTTCTATAGTGAATA
GAGTTAGGCAGGGATATTCACCATTATCGTTTCAGACCCACCTCCCAACCCCGAGGGGACCCGACAGGCC
CGAAGGAATAGAAGAAGAAGGTGGAGAGAGAGACAGAGACAGATCCATTCGATTAGTGAACGGATCTCGA
CGGTATCGCCAAATGGCAGTATTCATCCACAATTTTAAAAGAAAAGGGGGGATTGGGGGGTACAGTGCAG
GGGAAAGAATAGTAGACATAATAGCAACAGACATACAAACTAAAGAATTACAAAAACAAATTACAAAAAT
TCAAAATTTTCGGGTTTATTACAGGGACAGCAGAGATCCAGTTTGGATCGATAAGCTTGATATCGAATTC
CTGCAGCCCCGATAAAATAAAAGATTTTATTTAGTCTCCAGAAAAAGGGGGGAATGAAAGACCCCACCTG
TAGGTTTGGCAAGCTAGCTGCAGTAACGCCATTTTGCAAGGCATGGAAAAATACCAAACCAAGAATAGAG
AAGTTCAGATCAAGGGCGGGTACATGAAAATAGCTAACGTTGGGCCAAACAGGATATCTGCGGTGAGCAG
TTTCGGCCCCGGCCCGGGGCCAAGAACAGATGGTCACCGCAGTTTCGGCCCCGGCCCGAGGCCAAGAACA
GATGGTCCCCAGATATGGCCCAACCCTCAGCAGTTTCTTAAGACCCATCAGATGTTTCCAGGCTCCCCCA
AGGACCTGAAATGACCCTGCGCCTTATTTGAATTAACCAATCAGCCTGCTTCTCGCTTCTGTTCGCGCGC
TTCTGCTTCCCGAGCTCTATAAAAGAGCTCACAACCCCTCACTCGGCGCGCCAGTCCTCCGACAGACTGA
GTCGCCCGGGCCAATCAATTGGGACTCACGTACGACGCTCACGCGTGCCACCATGGTGAGCAAGGGCGAG
GAGGATAACATGGCCATCATCAAGGAGTTCATGCGCTTCAAGGTGCACATGGAGGGCTCCGTGAACGGCC
ACGAGTTCGAGATCGAGGGCGAGGGCGAGGGCCGCCCCTACGAGGGCACCCAGACCGCCAAGCTGAAGGT
GACCAAGGGTGGCCCCCTGCCCTTCGCCTGGGACATCCTGTCCCCTCAGTTCATGTACGGCTCCAAGGCC
TACGTGAAGCACCCCGCCGACATCCCCGACTACTTGAAGCTGTCCTTCCCCGAGGGCTTCAAGTGGGAGC
GCGTGATGAACTTCGAGGACGGCGGCGTGGTGACCGTGACCCAGGACTCCTCCCTGCAGGACGGCGAGTT
CATCTACAAGGTGAAGCTGCGCGGCACCAACTTCCCCTCCGACGGCCCCGTAATGCAGAAGAAGACCATG
GGCTGGGAGGCCTCCTCCGAGCGGATGTACCCCGAGGACGGCGCCCTGAAGGGCGAGATCAAGCAGAGGC
TGAAGCTGAAGGACGGCGGCCACTACGACGCTGAGGTCAAGACCACCTACAAGGCCAAGAAGCCCGTGCA
GCTGCCCGGCGCCTACAACGTCAACATCAAGTTGGACATCACCTCCCACAACGAGGACTACACCATCGTG
GAACAGTACGAACGCGCCGAGGGCCGCCACTCCACCGGCGGCATGGACGAGCTGTACAAGGGATCCGGAA
GCGGAGCTACTAACTTCAGCCTGCTGAAGCAGGCTGGAGACGTGGAGGAGAACCCTGGACCTCGGTCCGA
AATGACTGCAGCTGGAAGGCCTGTGGATGCCTCACCAAGAGTCCCAGGAGGCTCCCCACGAACACCAAAT
AGATCTGTATCATCTAATGTTGCCAGCGTGTCACCCATTCCTGCTGGGTCAAAAAAAATTGATCCAAACA
TGAAAGCTGGAGCTACAAGTGAAGGCGTTCTGGCAAATTTCTTCAACAGTTTGTTGAGTAAAAAGACTGG
CTCTCCAGGAGGCCCTGGTGTGAGTGGTGGTAGCCCTGCAGGTGGGGCTGGAGGTGGAAGCAGTGGTTTA
CCACCATCCACCAAAAAGTCAGGCCAGAAGCCTGTCTTAGATGTTCATGCAGAACTAGACAGAATTACAC
GAAAACCAGTTACAGTTTCTCCCACAACACCTACATCTCCTACGGAAGGAGAAGCTTCTTACCCATACGA
CGTCCCAGACTACGCTTGACATATGGCGGCCGCGACTCTAGAGTCGACCTGCAGGCATGCAAGCTTGATA
TCAAGCTTATCGATAATCAACCTCTGGATTACAAAATTTGTGAAAGATTGACTGGTATTCTTAACTATGT
TGCTCCTTTTACGCTATGTGGATACGCTGCTTTAATGCCTTTGTATCATGCTATTGCTTCCCGTATGGCT
TTCATTTTCTCCTCCTTGTATAAATCCTGGTTGCTGTCTCTTTATGAGGAGTTGTGGCCCGTTGTCAGGC
AACGTGGCGTGGTGTGCACTGTGTTTGCTGACGCAACCCCCACTGGTTGGGGCATTGCCACCACCTGTCA
GCTCCTTTCCGGGACTTTCGCTTTCCCCCTCCCTATTGCCACGGCGGAACTCATCGCCGCCTGCCTTGCC
CGCTGCTGGACAGGGGCTCGGCTGTTGGGCACTGACAATTCCGTGGTGTTGTCGGGGAAATCATCGTCCT
TTCCTTGGCTGCTCGCCTGTGTTGCCACCTGGATTCTGCGCGGGACGTCCTTCTGCTACGTCCCTTCGGC
CCTCAATCCAGCGGACCTTCCTTCCCGCGGCCTGCTGCCGGCTCTGCGGCCTCTTCCGCGTCTTCGCCTT
CGCCCTCAGACGAGTCGGATCTCCCTTTGGGCCGCCTCCCCGCAT
Features (pLannotate 1.2.2; 34 found; start..end, strand, type, name):
     38..106     +  CDS            nef (fragment): NEF_HV1Z2 - Experimental evidence at protein level: Swiss-Prot protein existence level 1. Extracellular Nef protein targets CD4(+) T-lymphocytes for apoptosis by interacting with CXCR4 surface receptors. From Human immunodeficiency virus type 1 group M subtype D (isolate Z2/CDC-Z34) (HIV-1).
    108..341     +  LTR            3' LTR (ΔU3): self-inactivating 3' long terminal repeat (LTR) from HIV-1
    366..384     -  promoter       SP6 promoter: promoter for bacteriophage SP6 RNA polymerase
    612..891     +  CDS            TcR (fragment): tetracycline efflux protein; tet; confers resistance to tetracycline
    892..941     -  misc_feature   bom (fragment): basis of mobility region from pBR322
   1043..1078    -  CDS            rop (fragment): Rop protein, which maintains plasmids at low copy number; rop
   1173..1277    +  promoter       AmpR promoter: bla
   1278..2138    +  CDS            AmpR: β-lactamase; bla; confers resistance to ampicillin, carbenicillin, and related antibiotics
   2309..2897    +  rep_origin     ori: high-copy-number ColE1/pMB1/pBR322/pUC origin of replication
   3080..3136    +  CDS            lacI (fragment): lac repressor; lacI; The lac repressor binds to the lac operator to inhibit transcription in E. coli. This inhibition can be relieved by adding lactose or isopropyl-β-D-thiogalactopyranoside (IPTG).
   3143..3472    +  promoter       SV40 promoter: SV40 enhancer and early promoter
   3672..3791    +  CDS            gpt (fragment): XGPT_ECOLI - Also known as gpp, gxu. Experimental evidence at protein level: Swiss-Prot protein existence level 1. Purine salvage pathway enzyme that catalyzes the transfer of the ribosyl-5-phosphate group from 5-phospho-alpha-D-ribose 1- diphosphate (PRPP) to the N9 position of the 6-oxopurines guanine and xanthine to form the corresponding ribonucleotides GMP (guanosine 5'- monophosphate) and XMP (xanthosine 5'-monophosphate), with the release of PPi. To a lesser extent, also acts on hypoxanthine (PubMed:9100006, PubMed:3886014). Does not ribophosphorylate adenine (PubMed:3886014). From Esch
   3791..4126    +  CDS            gpt (fragment): XGPT_ECOLI - Also known as gpp, gxu. Experimental evidence at protein level: Swiss-Prot protein existence level 1. Purine salvage pathway enzyme that catalyzes the transfer of the ribosyl-5-phosphate group from 5-phospho-alpha-D-ribose 1- diphosphate (PRPP) to the N9 position of the 6-oxopurines guanine and xanthine to form the corresponding ribonucleotides GMP (guanosine 5'- monophosphate) and XMP (xanthosine 5'-monophosphate), with the release of PPi. To a lesser extent, also acts on hypoxanthine (PubMed:9100006, PubMed:3886014). Does not ribophosphorylate adenine (PubMed:3886014). From Esch
   4221..4526    +  CDS            frsA (fragment): FRSA_ECOLI - Also known as yafA. Experimental evidence at protein level: Swiss-Prot protein existence level 1. Catalyzes the hydrolysis of esters (PubMed:15808744). Displays esterase activity toward pNP-butyrate (PubMed:15808744). May stimulate mixed-acid fermentation by acting as a fermentation/respiration switch that down-regulates respiration and up- regulates fermentation rates (PubMed:15169777). From Escherichia coli (strain K12).
   4530..4604    +  CDS            small t antigen (fragment): SV40 (simian virus 40) small t antigen
   4606..4671    +  intron         small t intron: SV40 (simian virus 40) small t antigen intron
   4801..4821    +  CDS            SV40 NLS: nuclear localization signal of SV40 (simian virus 40) large T antigen
   5140..5223    +  CDS            large T antigen (fragment): large T antigen from SV40 (simian virus 40)
   5246..5380    +  polyA_signal   SV40 poly(A) signal: SV40 polyadenylation signal
   5548..5877    +  CDS            nef (fragment): NEF_HV1BR - Experimental evidence at protein level: Swiss-Prot protein existence level 1. Extracellular Nef protein targets CD4(+) T-lymphocytes for apoptosis by interacting with CXCR4 surface receptors (PubMed:14990729). From Human immunodeficiency virus type 1 group M subtype B (isolate BRU/LAI) (HIV-1).
   5925..6182    +  LTR            5' LTR (truncated): truncated 5' long terminal repeat (LTR) from HIV-1
   6229..6354    +  misc_feature   HIV-1 Ψ: packaging signal of human immunodeficiency virus type 1
   6338..6676    +  CDS            HIV-1 gag (fragment): gag protein from human immunodeficiency virus 1; gag
   6846..7079    +  misc_feature   RRE: The Rev response element (RRE) of HIV-1 allows for Rev-dependent mRNA export from the nucleus to the cytoplasm.
   7456..7556    +  CDS            Rev (fragment): human immunodeficiency virus 1 (HIV-1) Rev protein; rev; enhances nuclear export of unspliced and incompletely spliced viral mRNAs
   7593..7710    +  misc_feature   cPPT/CTS: central polypurine tract and central termination sequence of HIV-1
   7747..7779    -  misc_feature   MCS (fragment): pBluescript multiple cloning site
   7863..8270    +  promoter       SFFV promoter: spleen focus-forming virus long terminal repeat (LTR) promoter
   8313..9020    +  CDS            mCherry: mCherry is a basic (constitutively fluorescent) red fluorescent protein published in 2004, derived from Discosoma sp.. It is reported to be a very rapidly-maturing monomer with low acid sensitivity.
   9105..9509    +  CDS            DYNC1LI1 (fragment): DC1L1_HUMAN - Also known as DNCLI1. Experimental evidence at protein level: Swiss-Prot protein existence level 1. Acts as one of several non-catalytic accessory components of the cytoplasmic dynein 1 complex that are thought to be involved in linking dynein to cargos and to adapter proteins that regulate dynein function. Cytoplasmic dynein 1 acts as a motor for the intracellular retrograde motility of vesicles and organelles along microtubules. May play a role in binding dynein to membranous organelles or chromosomes. Probably involved in the microtubule-dependent transport of pericentrin. Is
   9556..9586    +  misc_feature   MCS (fragment): pUC18/19 multiple cloning site
   9587..9605    +  misc_feature   MCS (fragment): pBluescript multiple cloning site
   9605..10193   +  misc_feature   WPRE: woodchuck hepatitis virus posttranscriptional regulatory element
  10194..21      +  misc_feature   MCS (fragment) (across the origin): pBluescript multiple cloning site
