[The description below was written by a language model from this plasmid's Addgene catalogue record and pLannotate feature annotations shown in this document.]
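Description:
pHR-mCherry-p2A-LIC1 C-terminal half is a lentiviral transfer plasmid for mammalian expression, built by Gibson cloning into the pHR-mCherry-p2A backbone. It is maintained in E. coli through a high-copy ColE1/pUC-type origin and selected with ampicillin (AmpR). The backbone also carries remnants of older vector lineages, including fragments of TcR, rop, bom and lacI. An SV40 promoter followed by gpt fragments, SV40 small t intron sequences and the SV40 poly(A) signal appears to be a vestigial cassette lying outside the proviral region.

The viral portion runs from a truncated HIV-1 5' LTR through the Ψ packaging signal, a partial gag sequence, the RRE for Rev-dependent nuclear export and the cPPT/CTS. It ends with a WPRE, which enhances transcript expression, and a ΔU3 self-inactivating 3' LTR. Between these elements, the SFFV promoter drives a single open reading frame encoding mCherry, a P2A ribosome-skipping peptide (named in the plasmid title but not annotated in the feature table) and residues 389–523 of human dynein light intermediate chain 1 (DYNC1LI1, LIC1). Cleavage at the 2A site releases free, diffuse mCherry, which marks expressing cells, while the LIC1 fragment is produced separately rather than fused to the fluorophore.

The record is inconsistent about tagging. The purpose statement calls the fragment untagged, whereas the insert fields list a C-terminal HA tag, and no HA feature is annotated. The insert name also says "full length" although only the C-terminal portion is present. The construct is intended for transfection or lentiviral transduction to express this LIC1 C-terminal region, in the context of work on how LIC1 links the dynein motor to cargo.
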