Addgene plasmid #74603: pHR-mCherry-p2A-LIC1 C-terminal half
Purpose: expresses LIC1 in mammalian cells; aa 389-523, untagged but cells indicate expression with diffuse mCherry
Depositing lab: Ron Vale. Depositing organization: University of California, San Francisco (UCSF). Publication: A Ras-like domain in the light intermediate chain bridges the dynein motor to a cargo-binding region. Schroeder CM, Ostrem JM, Hertz NT, Vale RD. Elife. 2014 Oct 1;3:e03351. doi: 10.7554/eLife.03351. PubMed 25272277.
Backbone
  Vector backbone: pHR-mCherry-p2A
  Backbone size w/o insert (bp): 9757
  Vector type: Mammalian Expression, Lentiviral
Growth in bacteria
  Bacterial resistance: Ampicillin, 100 μg/mL
  Growth temperature: 37°C
  Growth strain: NEB Stable
  Copy number: High Copy
Gene/Insert
  Gene/Insert name: full length human dynein light intermediate chain 1 amino acids 389-523 (alt name: LIC1)
  Species: H. sapiens (human)
  Insert size (bp): 438
  Mutation: amino acids 389-523 of LIC1
  Entrez Gene: DYNC1LI1 (a.k.a. DLC-A, DNCLI1, LIC1)
  Promoter: SFFV
  Tag / fusion protein: HA tag (C terminal on insert)
  Cloning method: Gibson Cloning
  Sequencing primers: 5′ mCherry-F; 3′ WPRE-R
Terms and licenses: Academic/Nonprofit Terms; Industry Terms: Not Available to Industry
How to cite: pHR-mCherry-p2A-LIC1 C-terminal half was a gift from Ron Vale (Addgene plasmid # 74603 ; http://n2t.net/addgene:74603 ; RRID:Addgene_74603)
