>Addgene plasmid #74603 | pHR-mCherry-p2A-LIC1 C-terminal half | addgene partial sequence | sequence record 145935 | mCherry-F 5'-ccccgtaatgcagaagaaga-3'
GCCTCCTCCGAGCGGATGTACCCCGAGGACGGCGCCCTGAAGGGCGAGATCAAGCAGAGGCTGAAGCTGA
AGGACGGCGGCCACTACGACGCTGAGGTCAAGACCACCTACAAGGCCAAGAAGCCCGTGCAGCTGCCCGG
CGCCTACAACGTCAACATCAAGTTGGACATCACCTCCCACAACGAGGACTACACCATCGTGGAACAGTAC
GAACGCGCCGAGGGCCGCCACTCCACCGGCGGCATGGACGAGCTGTACAAGGGATCCGGAAGCGGAGCTA
CTAACTTCAGCCTGCTGAAGCAGGCTGGAGACGTGGAGGAGAACCCTGGACCTCGGTCCGAAATGACTGC
AGCTGGAAGGCCTGTGGATGCCTCACCAAGAGTCCCAGGAGGCTCCCCACGAACACCAAATAGATCTGTA
TCATCTAATGTTGCCAGCGTGTCACCCATTCCTGCTGGGTCAAAAAAAATTGATCCAAACATGAAAGCTG
GAGCTACAAGTGAAGGCGTTCTGGCAAATTTCTTCAACAGTTTGTTGAGTAAAAAGACTGGCTCTCCAGG
AGGCCCTGGTGTGAGTGGTGGTAGCCCTGCAGGTGGGGCTGGAGGTGGAAGCAGTGGTTTACCACCATCC
ACCAAAAAGTCAGGCCAGAAGCCTGTCTTAGATGTTCATGCAGAACTAGACAGAATTACACGAAAACCAG
TTACAGTTTCTCCCACAACACCTACATCTCCTACGGAAGGAGAAGCTTCTTACCCATACGACGTCCCAGA
CTACGCTTGACATATGGCGGCCGCGACTCTAGAGTCGACCTGCAGGCATGCAAGCTTGATATCAAGCTTA
TCGATAATCAACCTCTGGATTACAAAATTTGTGAAAGATTGACTGGTATTCTTAACTATGTTGCTCCTTT
TACGCTATGTGGATACGCTGCTTTAATGCCTTTGTATCATGCTATTGCTTCCCGTATGGCTTTCATTTTC
TCCTCCTTG
