>Addgene plasmid #74603 | pHR-mCherry-p2A-LIC1 C-terminal half | addgene partial sequence | sequence record 145936 | WPRE-R 5'-CATAGCGTAAAAGGAGCAACA-3'
GTCAATCTTTCACAAATTTTGTAATCCAGAGGTTGATTATCGATAAGCTTGATATCAAGCTTGCATGCCT
GCAGGTCGACTCTAGAGTCGCGGCCGCCATATGTCAAGCGTAGTCTGGGACGTCGTATGGGTAAGAAGCT
TCTCCTTCCGTAGGAGATGTAGGTGTTGTGGGAGAAACTGTAACTGGTTTTCGTGTAATTCTGTCTAGTT
CTGCATGAACATCTAAGACAGGCTTCTGGCCTGACTTTTTGGTGGATGGTGGTAAACCACTGCTTCCACC
TCCAGCCCCACCTGCAGGGCTACCACCACTCACACCAGGGCCTCCTGGAGAGCCAGTCTTTTTACTCAAC
AAACTGTTGAAGAAATTTGCCAGAACGCCTTCACTTGTAGCTCCAGCTTTCATGTTTGGATCAATTTTTT
TTGACCCAGCAGGAATGGGTGACACGCTGGCAACATTAGATGATACAGATCTATTTGGTGTTCGTGGGGA
GCCTCCTGGGACTCTTGGTGAGGCATCCACAGGCCTTCCAGCTGCAGTCATTTCGGACCGAGGTCCAGGG
TTCTCCTCCACGTCTCCAGCCTGCTTCAGCAGGCTGAAGTTAGTAGCTCCGCTTCCGGATCCCTTGTACA
GCTCGTCCATGCCGCCGGTGGAGTGGCGGCCCTCGGCGCGTTCGTACTGTTCCACGATGGTGTAGTCCTC
GTTGTGGGAGGTGATGTCCAACTTGATGTTGACGTTGTAGGCGCCGGGCAGCTGCACGGGCTTCTTGGCC
TTGTAGGTGGTCTTGACCTCAGCGTCGTAGTGGCCGCCGTCCTTCAGCTTCAGCCTCTGCTTGATCTCGC
CCTTCAGGGCGCCGTCCTCGGGGTACATCCGCTCGGAGGAGGCCTCCCAGCCCATGGTCTTCTTCTGCAT
TACGGGGCCGTCGGAGGGGAAGTTGGTGCCGCGCAGCTTCACCTTGTAGATGAACTCGCCGTCCTGCAGG
GAGGAGTCCTGGGTCACGGTCACCACGCCGCCGTCCTCGAAGTTCATCACGCGCT
